>Addgene plasmid #110270 | DENND1A (DENND1AA-c032) | addgene full sequence | sequence record 212279 | Addgene NGS Result
G
[124 nt withheld, positions 2-125]
C
[91 nt withheld, positions 127-217]
A
[49 nt withheld, positions 219-267]
CCTTTGACGTTGGAGTCCACGTTCTT
[37 nt withheld, positions 294-330]
ACCCTATCTCGGTCTATTCTTTTGATTTATAAGGGATTTTGCCGATTTCGGCCTATTGGTTAAAAAATGA
GCTGATTTAACAAAAATTTAACGCGAATTTTAACAAAATATTAACGCTTACAATTTAGGTGGCACTTTTC
GGGGAAATGTGCGCGGAACCCCTATTTGTTTATTTTTCTAAATACATTCAAATATGTATCCGCTCATGAG
ACAATAACCCTGATAAATGCTTCAATAATATTGAAAAAGGAAGAGTATGAGTATTCAACATTTCCGTGTC
GCCCTTATTCCCTTTTTTGCGGCATTTTGCCTTCCTGTTTTTGCTCACCCAGAAACGCTGGTGAAAGTAA
AAGATGCTGAAGATCAGTTGGGTGCACGAGTGGGTTACATCGAACTGGATCTCAACAGCGGTAAGATCCT
TGAGAGTTTTCGCCCCGAAGAACGTTTTCCAATGATGAGCACTTTTAAAGTTCTGCTATGTGGCGCGGTA
TTATCCCGTATTGACGCCGGGCAAGAGCAACTCGGTCGCCGCATACACTATTCTCAGAATGACTTGGTTG
AGTACTCACCAGTCACAGAAAAGCATCTTACGGATGGCATGACAGTAAGAGAATTATGCAGTGCTGCCAT
AACCATGAGTGATAACACTGCGGCCAACTTACTTCTGACAACGATCGGAGGACCGAAGGAGCTAACCGCT
TTTTTGCACAACATGGGGGATCATGTAACTCGCCTTGATCGTTGGGAACCGGAGCTGAATGAAGCCATAC
CAAACGACGAGCGTGACACCACGATGCCTGTAGCAATGGCAACAACGTTGCGCAAACTATTAACTGGCGA
ACTACTTACTCTAGCTTCCCGGCAACAATTAATAGACTGGATGGAGGCGGATAAAGTTGCAGGACCACTT
CTGCGCTCGGCCCTTCCGGCTGGCTGGTTTATTGCTGATAAATCTGGAGCCGGTGAGCGTGGGTCTCGCG
GTATCATTGCAGCACTGGGGCCAGATGGTAAGCCCTCCCGTATCGTAGTTATCTACACGACGGGGAGTCA
GGCAACTATGGATGAACGAAATAGACAGATCGCTGAGATAGGTGCCTCACTGATTAAGCATTGGTAACTG
TCAGACCAAGTTTACTCATATATACTTTAGATTGATTTAAAACTTCATTTTTAATTTAAAAGGATCTAGG
TGAAGATCCTTTTTGATAATCTCATGACCAAAATCCCTTAACGTGAGTTTTCGTTCCACTGAGCGTCAGA
CCCCGTAGAAAAGATCAAAGGATCTTCTTGAGATCCTTTTTTTCTGCGCGTAATCTGCTGCTTGCAAACA
AAAAAACCACCGCTACCAGCGGTGGTTTGTTTGCCGGATCAAGAGCTACCAACTCTTTTTCCGAAGGTAA
CTGGCTTCAGCAGAGCGCAGATACCAAATACTGTTCTTCTAGTGTAGCCGTAGTTAGGCCACCACTTCAA
GAACTCTGTAGCACCGCCTACATACCTCGCTCTGCTAATCCTGTTACCAGTGGCTGCTGCCAGTGGCGAT
AAGTCGTGTCTTACCGGGTTGGACTCAAGACGATAGTTACCGGATAAGGCGCAGCGGTCGGGCTGAACGG
GGGGTTCGTGCACACAGCCCAGCTTGGAGCGAACGACCTACACCGAACTGAGATACCTACAGCGTGAGCT
ATGAGAAAGCGCCACGCTTCCCGAAGGGAGAAAGGCGGACAGGTATCCGGTAAGCGGCAGGGTCGGAACA
GGAGAGCGCACGAGGGAGCTTCCAGGGGGAAACGCCTGGTATCTTTATAGTCCTGTCGGGTTTCGCCACC
TCTGACTTGAGCGTCGATTTTTGTGATGCTCGTCAGGGGGGCGGAGCCTATGGAAAAACGCCAGCAACGC
GGCCTTTTTACGGTTCCTGGCCTTTTGCTGGCCTTTTGCTCACATGTTCTTTCCTGCGTTATCCCCTGAT
TCTGTGGATAACCGTATTACCGCCTTTGAGTGAGCTGATACCGCTCGCCGCAGCCGAACGACCGAGCGCA
GCGAGTCAGTGAGCGAGGAAGCGGAAGAGCGCCTGATGCGGTATTTTCTCCTTACGCATCTGTGCGGTAT
TTCACACCGCATAGACCAGCCGCGTAACCTGGCAAAATCGGTTACGGTTGAGTAATAAATGGATGCCCTG
CGTAAGCGGGTGTGGGCGGACAATAAAGTCTTAAACTGAACAAAATAGATCTAAACTATGACAATAAAGT
CTTAAACTAGACAGAATAGTTGTAAACTGAAATCAGTCCAGTTATGCTGTGAAAAAGCATACTGGACTTT
TGTTATGGCTAAAGCAAACTCTTCATTTTCTGAAGTGCAAATTGCCCGTCGTATTAAAGAGGGGCGTGGC
CAAGGGCATGGTAAAGACTATATTCGCGGCGTTGTGACAATTTACCGAACAACTCCGCGGCCGGGAAGCC
GATCTCGGCTTGAACGAATTGTTAGGTGGCGGTACTTGGGTCGATATCAAAGTGCATCACTTCTTCCCGT
ATGCCCAACTTTGTATAGAGAGCCACTGCGGGATCGTCACCGTAATCTGCTTGCACGTAGATCACATAAG
CACCAAGCGCGTTGGCCTCATGCTTGAGGAGATTGATGAGCGCGGTGGCAATGCCCTGCCTCCGGTGCTC
GCCGGAGACTGCGAGATCATAGATATAGATCTCACTACGCGGCTGCTCAAACTTGGGCAGAACGTAAGCC
GCGAGAGCGCCAACAACCGCTTCTTGGTCGAAGGCAGCAAGCGCGATGAATGTCTTACTACGGAGCAAGT
TCCCGAGGTAATCGGAGTCCGGCTGATGTTGGGAGTAGGTGGCTACGTCTCCGAACTCACGACCGAAAAG
ATCAAGAGCAGCCCGCATGGATTTGACTTGGTCAGGGCCGAGCCTACATGTGCGAATGATGCCCATACTT
GAGCCACCTAACTTTGTTTTAGGGCGACTGCCCTGCTGCGTAACATCGTTGCTGCTCCATAACATCAAAC
ATCGACCCACGGCGTAACGCGCTTGCTGCTTGGATGCCCGAGGCATAGACTGTACAAAAAAACAGTCATA
ACAAGCCATGAAAACCGCCACTGCGCCGTTACCACCGCTGCGTTCGGTCAAGGTTCTGGACCAGTTGCGT
GAGCGCATACGCTACTTGCATTACAGTTTACGAACCGAACAGGCTTATGTCAACTGGGTTCGTGCCTTCA
TCCGTTTCCACGGTGTGCGTCACCCGGCAACCTTGGGCAGCAGCGAAGTCGAGGCATTTCTGTCCTGGCT
GGCGAACGAGCGCAAGGTTTCGGTCTCCACGCATCGTCAGGCATTGGCGGCCTTGCTGTTCTTCTACGGC
AAGGTGCTGTGCACGGATCTGCCCTGGCTTCAGGAGATCGGAAGACCTCGGCCGTCGCGGCGCTTGCCGG
TGGTGCTGACCCCGGATGAAGTGGTTCGCATCCTCGGTTTTCTGGAAGGCGAGCATCGTTTGTTCGCCCA
GGACTCTAGCTATAGTTCTAGTGGTTGGCTACGTATACTCCGGAATATTAATAGATCATGGAGATAATTA
AAATGATAACCATCTCGCAAATAAATAAGTATTTTACTGTTTTCGTAACAGTTTTGTAATAAAAAAACCT
ATAAATATTCCGGATTATTCATACCGTCCCACCATCGGGCGCGGATCTACTTAAGAAGGAGATATACTAT
GGGCTCCAGGATCAAGCAGAATCCAGAGACCACATTTGAAGTATATGTTGAAGTGGCCTATCCCAGGACA
GGTGGCACTCTTTCAGATCCTGAGGTGCAGAGGCAATTCCCGGAGGACTACAGTGACCAGGAAGTTCTAC
AGACTTTGACCAAGTTTTGTTTCCCCTTCTATGTGGACAGCCTCACAGTTAGCCAAGTTGGCCAGAACTT
CACATTCGTGCTCACTGACATTGACAGCAAACAGAGATTCGGGTTCTGCCGCTTATCTTCAGGAGCGAAG
AGCTGCTTCTGTATCTTAAGCTATCTCCCCTGGTTCGAGGTATTTTATAAGCTGCTTAACATCCTGGCAG
ATTACACGACAAAAAGACAGGAAAATCAGTGGAATGAGCTTCTTGAAACTCTGCACAAACTTCCCATCCC
TGACCCAGGAGTGTCTGTCCATCTCAGCGTGCATTCTTATTTTACTGTGCCTGATACCAGAGAACTTCCC
AGCATACCTGAGAATAGAAATCTGACAGAATATTTTGTGGCTGTGGATGTTAACAACATGTTGCATCTGT
ACGCCAGTATGCTGTACGAACGCCGGATACTCATCATTTGCAGCAAACTCAGCACTCTGACTGCCTGCAT
CCACGGGTCTGCGGCGATGCTCTACCCCATGTACTGGCAGCACGTGTACATCCCCGTGCTGCCGCCGCAT
CTGCTGGACTACTGCTGTGCTCCCATGCCCTACCTCATAGGAATCCATTTAAGTTTAATGGAGAAAGTCA
GAAACATGGCCCTGGATGATGTCGTGATCCTGAATGTGGACACCAACACCCTGGAAACCCCCTTCGATGA
CCTCCAGAGCCTCCCAAACGACGTGATCTCTTCCCTGAAGAACAGGCTGAAAAAGGTCTCCACAACCACT
GGGGATGGTGTGGCCAGAGCGTTCCTCAAGGCCCAGGCTGCTTTCTTCGGTAGCTACCGAAACGCTCTGA
AAATCGAGCCGGAGGAGCCGATCACTTTCTGTGAGGAAGCCTTCGTGTCCCACTACCGCTCCGGAGCCAT
GAGGCAGTTCCTGCAGAACGCCACACAGCTGCAGCTCTTCAAGCAGTTTATTGATGGTCGATTAGATCTT
CTCAATTCCGGCGAAGGTTTCAGTGATGTTTTTGAAGAGGAAATCAACGCAGAGAACCTCTACTTCCAAT
CGCACCATCATCACCATCACCATCACCACCATGATTACAAGGATGACGACGATAAGTGAGGATCCGAATT
CGAGCTCCGTCGACAAGCTTGTCGAGAAGTACTAGAGGATCATAATCAGCCATACCACATTTGTAGAGGT
TTTACTTGCTTTAAAAAACCTCCCACACCTCCCCCTGAACCTGAAACATAAAATGAATGCAATTGTTGTT
GTTAACTTGTTTATTGCAGCTTATAATGGTTACAAATAAAGCAATAGCATCACAAATTTCACAAATAAAG
CATTTTTTTCACTGCATTCTAGTTGTGGTTTGTCCAAACTCATCAATGTATCTTATCATGTCTGGATCTG
ATCACTGCTTGAGCCTAGGAGATCCGAACCAGATAAGTGAAATCTAGTTCCAAACTATTTTGTCATTTTT
AATTTTCGTATTAGCTTACGACGCTACACCCAGTTCCCATCTATTTTGTCACTCTTCCCTAAATAATCCT
TAAAAACTCCATTTCCACCCCTCCCAGTTCCCAACTATTTTGTCCGCCCACAGCGGGGCATTTTTCTTCC
TGTTATGTTTTTAATCAAACATCCTGCCAACTCCATGTGACAAACCGTCATCTTCGGCTACTTTTTCTCT
GTCACAGAATGAAAATTTTTCTGTCATCTCTTCGTTATTAATGTTTGTAATTGACTGAATATCAACGCTT
ATTTGCAGCCTGAATGGCGAATGG
Features (pLannotate 1.2.2; 17 found; start..end, strand, type, name):
      2..456     +  rep_origin     f1 ori (sequence partly withheld): f1 bacteriophage origin of replication; arrow indicates direction of (+) strand synthesis
    482..586     +  promoter       AmpR promoter: bla
    587..1447    +  CDS            AmpR: β-lactamase; bla; confers resistance to ampicillin, carbenicillin, and related antibiotics
   1618..2206    +  rep_origin     ori: high-copy-number ColE1/pMB1/pBR322/pUC origin of replication
   2392..2443    -  misc_feature   bom (fragment): basis of mobility region from pBR322
   2511..2735    -  mobile_element Tn7R: mini-Tn7 element (right end of the Tn7 transposon) Tn7
   2802..3335    -  CDS            GmR: gentamycin acetyltransferase; aacC1; confers resistance to gentamycin
   3505..3533    -  promoter       Pc promoter: intI1 (promoter lies within the coding sequence); class 1 integron promoter
   3511..3858    -  CDS            YPR2_ECOLX (fragment): Protein predicted: Swiss-Prot protein existence level 4. From Escherichia coli.
   3885..3976    +  promoter       polyhedrin promoter: polh from Autographa californica; promoter for the baculovirus polyhedrin gene
   4039..5229    +  CDS            DENND1A (fragment): DEN1A_HUMAN - Also known as FAM31A From Homo sapiens (Human).
   5239..5258    +  CDS            7xHis (fragment): 6xHis affinity tag
   5263..5286    +  CDS            3xFLAG (fragment): three tandem FLAG® epitope tags
   5338..5421    +  CDS            large T antigen (fragment): large T antigen from SV40 (simian virus 40)
   5444..5578    +  polyA_signal   SV40 poly(A) signal: SV40 polyadenylation signal
   5607..5772    -  mobile_element Tn7L: mini-Tn7 element (left end of the Tn7 transposon) Tn7
   5935..5951    +  CDS            lacZα (fragment): LacZα fragment of β-galactosidase; lacZ fragment
