[The description below was written by a language model from this plasmid's Addgene catalogue record and pLannotate feature annotations shown in this document.]
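Description:
DENND1A (DENND1AA-c032) is a baculovirus transfer plasmid built on the pFB-CT10HF-LIC backbone, a pFastBac-type vector adapted for ligation-independent cloning and intended for protein production in insect cells. In E. coli it replicates from a high-copy ColE1/pUC-type origin and is selected with ampicillin through the β-lactamase gene. An f1 origin is also present. The expression cassette, together with a gentamicin acetyltransferase marker driven by the Pc integron promoter, lies between the Tn7R and Tn7L mini-Tn7 ends. This arrangement allows site-specific transposition of the cassette into a baculovirus shuttle genome (bacmid) in a suitable bacterial host, and the resulting bacmid is used to generate recombinant virus.

The payload is a human DENND1A (DENN domain containing 1A) coding sequence placed under the strong, very late polyhedrin promoter from Autographa californica nucleopolyhedrovirus and terminated by the SV40 polyadenylation signal. The annotated DENND1A segment spans about 1.2 kb and is flagged as a fragment, which agrees with the depositor's note that the insert may not be the full open reading frame. It is evidently a truncated construct designed for crystallography. The catalogue lists a C-terminal TEV-His10-Flag tag. The feature table detects partial His and FLAG matches immediately downstream of the insert, in keeping with a single FLAG epitope and a polyhistidine run rather than the larger tags named by the annotation software; the TEV site is not separately annotated. This tag supports affinity purification followed by protease removal. The stated purpose is baculovirus expression for structure determination, with Sf9 cells recommended as the expression host, and the depositor comments point to a deposited structure.
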