Addgene plasmid #110270: DENND1A (DENND1AA-c032)
Purpose: Baculovirus expression for structure determination; may not be full ORF
Depositing lab: Nicola Burgess-Brown. Depositing organization: University of Oxford.
Backbone
  Vector backbone: pFB-CT10HF-LIC
  Backbone manufacturer: Nicola Burgess-Brown (Addgene plasmid # 39191)
  Vector type: Insect Expression
Growth in bacteria
  Bacterial resistance: Ampicillin, 100 μg/mL
  Growth temperature: 37°C
  Growth strain: DH5alpha
  Copy number: High Copy
Gene/Insert
  Gene/Insert name: DENND1A (alt name: DENN domain containing 1A)
  Species: H. sapiens (human)
  Entrez Gene: DENND1A (a.k.a. FAM31A, KIAA1608)
  Promoter: polyhedrin promoter
  Tag / fusion protein: TEV-His10-Flag (C terminal on insert)
  Cloning method: Ligation Independent Cloning
  Sequencing primers: 5′ polyhedrin forward (5'-AAATGATAACCATCTCGC-3'); 3′ SV40pA-R
Terms and licenses: Academic/Nonprofit Terms; Industry Terms: Not Available to Industry
Depositor comments: Use SF9 cells for expression. 6EKK: https://www.thesgc.org/structures/6EKK.
How to cite: DENND1A (DENND1AA-c032) was a gift from Nicola Burgess-Brown (Addgene plasmid # 110270 ; http://n2t.net/addgene:110270 ; RRID:Addgene_110270)
