>Addgene plasmid #110270 | DENND1A (DENND1AA-c032) | depositor partial sequence | sequence record 207544 | Insert Sequence
ATGGGCTCCAGGATCAAGCAGAATCCAGAGACCACATTTGAAGTATATGTTGAAGTGGCCTATCCCAGGA
CAGGTGGCACTCTTTCAGATCCTGAGGTGCAGAGGCAATTCCCGGAGGACTACAGTGACCAGGAAGTTCT
ACAGACTTTGACCAAGTTTTGTTTCCCCTTCTATGTGGACAGCCTCACAGTTAGCCAAGTTGGCCAGAAC
TTCACATTCGTGCTCACTGACATTGACAGCAAACAGAGATTCGGGTTCTGCCGCTTATCTTCAGGAGCGA
AGAGCTGCTTCTGTATCTTAAGCTATCTCCCCTGGTTCGAGGTATTTTATAAGCTGCTTAACATCCTGGC
AGATTACACGACAAAAAGACAGGAAAATCAGTGGAATGAGCTTCTTGAAACTCTGCACAAACTTCCCATC
CCTGACCCAGGAGTGTCTGTCCATCTCAGCGTGCATTCTTATTTTACTGTGCCTGATACCAGAGAACTTC
CCAGCATACCTGAGAATAGAAATCTGACAGAATATTTTGTGGCTGTGGATGTTAACAACATGTTGCATCT
GTACGCCAGTATGCTGTACGAACGCCGGATACTCATCATTTGCAGCAAACTCAGCACTCTGACTGCCTGC
ATCCACGGGTCTGCGGCGATGCTCTACCCCATGTACTGGCAGCACGTGTACATCCCCGTGCTGCCGCCGC
ATCTGCTGGACTACTGCTGTGCTCCCATGCCCTACCTCATAGGAATCCATTTAAGTTTAATGGAGAAAGT
CAGAAACATGGCCCTGGATGATGTCGTGATCCTGAATGTGGACACCAACACCCTGGAAACCCCCTTCGAT
GACCTCCAGAGCCTCCCAAACGACGTGATCTCTTCCCTGAAGAACAGGCTGAAAAAGGTCTCCACAACCA
CTGGGGATGGTGTGGCCAGAGCGTTCCTCAAGGCCCAGGCTGCTTTCTTCGGTAGCTACCGAAACGCTCT
GAAAATCGAGCCGGAGGAGCCGATCACTTTCTGTGAGGAAGCCTTCGTGTCCCACTACCGCTCCGGAGCC
ATGAGGCAGTTCCTGCAGAACGCCACACAGCTGCAGCTCTTCAAGCAGTTTATTGATGGTCGATTAGATC
TTCTCAATTCCGGCGAAGGTTTCAGTGATGTTTTTGAAGAGGAAATCAACGCAGAGAACCTCTACTTCCA
ATCGCACCATCATCACCATCACCATCACCACCATGATTACAAGGATGACGACGATAAGTGAGGATCC
